Addgene plasmid #32287: JDS71
Purpose: (Empty Backbone)
Depositing lab: Keith Joung. Depositing organization: Massachusetts General Hospital. Publication: Targeted gene disruption in somatic zebrafish cells using engineered TALENs. Sander JD, Cade L, Khayter C, Reyon D, Peterson RT, Joung JK, Yeh JR. Nat Biotechnol. 2011 Aug 5;29(8):697-8. doi: 10.1038/nbt.1934. PubMed 21822241.
Backbone
  Vector backbone: JDS71
  Backbone size (bp): 6447
  Vector type: Mammalian Expression ; T7
  Promoter: CMV
  Tag / fusion protein: 3X Flag (N terminal on backbone); FOKI WT (C terminal on backbone)
Growth in bacteria
  Bacterial resistance: Ampicillin, 100 μg/mL
  Growth temperature: 37°C
  Growth strain: XL1 Blue
  Copy number: High Copy
Terms and licenses: Academic/Nonprofit Terms; Industry Terms: Not Available to Industry
Depositor comments: Backbone contains SHD/C 0.5 Domain TAL N-terminal: ∆152 (Miller et al. 2011) TAL C-terminus: +63 (Miller et al. 2011) FOKI: WT
How to cite: JDS71 was a gift from Keith Joung (Addgene plasmid # 32287 ; http://n2t.net/addgene:32287 ; RRID:Addgene_32287)
