[The description below was written by a language model from this plasmid's Addgene catalogue record and pLannotate feature annotations shown in this document.]
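Description:
JDS71 is a 6,447 bp empty-backbone plasmid for building and expressing TAL effector nucleases (TALENs). It is classed as a mammalian expression vector that also carries a T7 promoter. The plasmid is maintained in E. coli at high copy through a ColE1/pUC-type origin and selected with ampicillin via the β-lactamase gene. An f1 origin is also present. A second cassette places a blasticidin S deaminase gene under tandem SV40 early and bacterial EM7 promoters, followed by an SV40 polyadenylation signal. This could allow blasticidin selection in transfected cells, although the record does not describe such use. The short bleomycin-resistance, lacI, bom and HIV LTR matches in the annotation are fragments, most likely leftovers from the parent vector.

The expression unit is driven by the CMV enhancer and promoter, with the T7 promoter immediately downstream, an arrangement that also permits in vitro transcription of mRNA. The open reading frame begins with an N-terminal 3xFLAG tag. It continues into TAL effector-derived sequence, annotated as avrXa10 and avrBs3 fragments, and ends in the wild-type FokI cleavage domain, which must dimerise to cut DNA. A V5 tag sequence and the bGH polyadenylation signal lie downstream of FokI.

According to the depositor, the TAL scaffold uses a Δ152 N-terminal truncation and a +63 C-terminal segment. The backbone already includes the terminal half repeat carrying the HD repeat-variable diresidue, which specifies cytosine. A user-assembled TAL repeat array is inserted between the N-terminal segment and this half repeat to complete a site-specific nuclease monomer, and the specific cloning sites are not given in the record. The associated publication applied such TALENs to targeted gene disruption in somatic zebrafish cells.
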