Features (pLannotate 1.2.2; 26 found; start..end, strand, type, name):
     36..80      -  misc_feature   bom (fragment): basis of mobility region from pBR322
    235..614     +  enhancer       CMV enhancer: human cytomegalovirus immediate early enhancer
    615..818     +  promoter       CMV promoter: human cytomegalovirus (CMV) immediate early promoter
    814..847     +  LTR            5' LTR (truncated) (fragment): truncated 5' long terminal repeat (LTR) from HIV-1
    863..881     +  promoter       T7 promoter: promoter for bacteriophage T7 RNA polymerase
    907..972     +  CDS            3xFLAG: three tandem FLAG® epitope tags, followed by an enterokinase cleavage site
   1024..1518    +  CDS            avrXa10 (fragment): AVX10_XANOO - Experimental evidence at protein level: Swiss-Prot protein existence level 1. Avirulence protein. Induces the hypersensitive response (HR)in rice plants carrying the resistance gene Xa10. Activity depends on the presence of the core repeat domains; replacement with repeat domains from other proteins (AvrBs3 of X.euvesicatoria (AC P14727) or AvrXa7 of this organism) does not elicit the HR. Probably acts as a transcription factor in its host plant (rice) to induce plant resistance or disease. From Xanthomonas oryzae pv. oryzae.
   1513..1719    +  CDS            avrBs3 (fragment): AVRB3_XANEU - Experimental evidence at protein level: Swiss-Prot protein existence level 1. Avirulence protein. Acts as a transcription factor in C.annuum plants. In susceptible plants lacking the Bs3 resistance gene induces expression of a number of genes, including genes homologous to a family of auxin-induced genes, alpha-expansin genes, pectate lyase, anthocyanidin glucoside rhamnosyl transferase and at least one transcription factor, UPA20. Their expression leads to plant hypertrophy in mesophyll cells, probably mainly mediated by UPA20 (PubMed:17962565). In resistant plants induces the h
   1708..2295    +  CDS            FokI cleavage domain: nonspecific DNA cleavage domain of the FokI endonuclease (Li et al., 1992) must dimerize to be catalytically active
   2311..2352    +  CDS            V5 tag: epitope tag from simian virus 5
   2408..2632    +  polyA_signal   bGH poly(A) signal: bovine growth hormone polyadenylation signal
   2636..2657    +  promoter       SV40 promoter (fragment): SV40 enhancer and early promoter
   2678..3106    +  rep_origin     f1 ori (sequence partly withheld): f1 bacteriophage origin of replication; arrow indicates direction of (+) strand synthesis
   3120..3450    +  promoter       SV40 promoter: SV40 enhancer and early promoter
   3498..3545    +  promoter       EM7 promoter: synthetic bacterial promoter&nbsp
   3564..3962    +  CDS            BSD: blasticidin S deaminase; Aspergillus terreus BSD; confers resistance to blasticidin
   3963..3990    +  CDS            BleoR (fragment): antibiotic-binding protein; Sh ble from Streptoalloteichus hindustanus; confers resistance to bleomycin, phleomycin, and Zeocin™
   4000..4125    +  CDS            ble (fragment): BLE_KLEPN - Experimental evidence at protein level: Swiss-Prot protein existence level 1. Binding protein with a strong affinity to the bleomycin family of antibiotics. Binds to CL990; an antimitotic-antibiotic compound. From Klebsiella pneumoniae.
   4120..4241    +  polyA_signal   SV40 poly(A) signal: SV40 polyadenylation signal
   4314..4330    -  protein_bind   lac operator: The lac repressor binds to the lac operator to inhibit transcription in E. coli. This inhibition can be relieved by adding lactose or isopropyl-β-D-thiogalactopyranoside (IPTG). lac repressor encoded by lacI
   4338..4368    -  promoter       lac promoter: promoter for the E. coli lac operon
   4383..4404    -  protein_bind   CAP binding site: CAP binding activates transcription in the presence of cAMP. E. coli catabolite activator protein
   4417..4509    -  CDS            lacI (fragment): lac repressor; lacI; The lac repressor binds to the lac operator to inhibit transcription in E. coli. This inhibition can be relieved by adding lactose or isopropyl-β-D-thiogalactopyranoside (IPTG).
   4692..5280    -  rep_origin     ori: high-copy-number ColE1/pMB1/pBR322/pUC origin of replication
   5451..6311    -  CDS            AmpR: β-lactamase; bla; confers resistance to ampicillin, carbenicillin, and related antibiotics
   6312..6416    -  promoter       AmpR promoter: bla
>Addgene plasmid #32287 | JDS71 | depositor full sequence | sequence record 36598 | JDS71 sequence 6447 bps
GACGGATCGGGAGATCTCCCGATCCCCTATGGTCGACTCTCAGTACAATCTGCTCTGATGCCGCATAGTT
AAGCCAGTATCTGCTCCCTGCTTGTGTGTTGGAGGTCGCTGAGTAGTGCGCGAGCAAAATTTAAGCTACA
ACAAGGCAAGGCTTGACCGACAATTGCATGAAGAATCTGCTTAGGGTTAGGCGTTTTGCGCTGCTTCGCG
ATGTACGGGCCAGATATACGCGTTGACATTGATTATTGACTAGTTATTAATAGTAATCAATTACGGGGTC
ATTAGTTCATAGCCCATATATGGAGTTCCGCGTTACATAACTTACGGTAAATGGCCCGCCTGGCTGACCG
CCCAACGACCCCCGCCCATTGACGTCAATAATGACGTATGTTCCCATAGTAACGCCAATAGGGACTTTCC
ATTGACGTCAATGGGTGGACTATTTACGGTAAACTGCCCACTTGGCAGTACATCAAGTGTATCATATGCC
AAGTACGCCCCCTATTGACGTCAATGACGGTAAATGGCCCGCCTGGCATTATGCCCAGTACATGACCTTA
TGGGACTTTCCTACTTGGCAGTACATCTACGTATTAGTCATCGCTATTACCATGGTGATGCGGTTTTGGC
AGTACATCAATGGGCGTGGATAGCGGTTTGACTCACGGGGATTTCCAAGTCTCCACCCCATTGACGTCAA
TGGGAGTTTGTTTTGGCACCAAAATCAACGGGACTTTCCAAAATGTCGTAACAACTCCGCCCCATTGACG
CAAATGGGCGGTAGGCGTGTACGGTGGGAGGTCTATATAAGCAGAGCTCTCTGGCTAACTAGAGAACCCA
CTGCTTACTGGCTTATCGAAATTAATACGACTCACTATAGGGAGACCCAAGCTGGCTAGCACCATGGACT
ACAAAGACCATGACGGTGATTATAAAGATCATGACATCGATTACAAGGATGACGATGACAAGATGGCCCC
CAAGAAGAAGAGGAAGGTGGGCATTCACCGCGGGGTACCTATGGTGGACTTGAGGACACTCGGTTATTCG
CAACAGCAACAGGAGAAAATCAAGCCTAAGGTCAGGAGCACCGTCGCGCAACACCACGAGGCGCTTGTGG
GGCATGGCTTCACTCATGCGCATATTGTCGCGCTTTCACAGCACCCTGCGGCGCTTGGGACGGTGGCTGT
CAAATACCAAGATATGATTGCGGCCCTGCCCGAAGCCACGCACGAGGCAATTGTAGGGGTCGGTAAACAG
TGGTCGGGAGCGCGAGCACTTGAGGCGCTGCTGACTGTGGCGGGTGAGCTTAGGGGGCCTCCGCTCCAGC
TCGACACCGGGCAGCTGCTGAAGATCGCGAAGAGAGGGGGAGTAACAGCGGTAGAGGCAGTGCACGCCTG
GCGCAATGCGCTCACCGGGGCCCCCTTGAACAGAGACGATTAATGCGTCTCGCTGACACCCGAACAGGTG
GTCGCCATTGCTTCCCACGACGGAGGACGGCCAGCCTTGGAGTCCATCGTAGCCCAATTGTCCAGGCCCG
ATCCCGCGTTGGCTGCGTTAACGAATGACCATCTGGTGGCGTTGGCATGTCTTGGTGGACGACCCGCGCT
CGATGCAGTCAAAAAGGGTCTGCCTCATGCTCCCGCATTGATCAAAAGAACCAACCGGCGGATTCCCGAG
AGAACTTCCCATCGAGTCGCGGGATCCCAACTAGTCAAAAGTGAACTGGAGGAGAAGAAATCTGAACTTC
GTCATAAATTGAAATATGTGCCTCATGAATATATTGAATTAATTGAAATTGCCAGAAATTCCACTCAGGA
TAGAATTCTTGAAATGAAGGTAATGGAATTTTTTATGAAAGTTTATGGATATAGAGGTAAACATTTGGGT
GGATCAAGGAAACCGGACGGAGCAATTTATACTGTCGGATCTCCTATTGATTACGGTGTGATCGTGGATA
CTAAAGCTTATAGCGGAGGTTATAATCTGCCAATTGGCCAAGCAGATGAAATGCAACGATATGTCGAAGA
AAATCAAACACGAAACAAACATATCAACCCTAATGAATGGTGGAAAGTCTATCCATCTTCTGTAACGGAA
TTTAAGTTTTTATTTGTGAGTGGTCACTTTAAAGGAAACTACAAAGCTCAGCTTACACGATTAAATCATA
TCACTAATTGTAATGGAGCTGTTCTTAGTGTAGAAGAGCTTTTAATTGGTGGAGAAATGATTAAAGCCGG
CACATTAACCTTAGAGGAAGTCAGACGGAAATTTAATAACGGCGAGATAAACTTTTAAGGGCCCTTCGAA
GGTAAGCCTATCCCTAACCCTCTCCTCGGTCTCGATTCTACGCGTACCGGTCATCATCACCATCACCATT
GAGTTTAAACCCGCTGATCAGCCTCGACTGTGCCTTCTAGTTGCCAGCCATCTGTTGTTTGCCCCTCCCC
CGTGCCTTCCTTGACCCTGGAAGGTGCCACTCCCACTGTCCTTTCCTAATAAAATGAGGAAATTGCATCG
CATTGTCTGAGTAGGTGTCATTCTATTCTGGGGGGTGGGGTGGGGCAGGACAGCAAGGGGGAGGATTGGG
AAGACAATAGCAGGCATGCTGGGGATGCGGTGGGCTCTATGGCTTCTGAGGCGGAAAGAACCAGCTGGGG
CTCTAGGGGGTATCCCC
[124 nt withheld, positions 2678-2801]
C
[32 nt withheld, positions 2803-2834]
CA
[57 nt withheld, positions 2837-2893]
A
[49 nt withheld, positions 2895-2943]
CCTTTGACGTTGGAGTCCACGTTCTTT
[37 nt withheld, positions 2971-3007]
ACCCTATCTCGGTCTATTCTTTTGATTTATAAGGGATTTTGGGGATTTCGGCCTATTGGTTAAAAAATGA
GCTGATTTAACAAAAATTTAACGCGAATTAATTCTGTGGAATGTGTGTCAGTTAGGGTGTGGAAAGTCCC
CAGGCTCCCCAGGCAGGCAGAAGTATGCAAAGCATGCATCTCAATTAGTCAGCAACCAGGTGTGGAAAGT
CCCCAGGCTCCCCAGCAGGCAGAAGTATGCAAAGCATGCATCTCAATTAGTCAGCAACCATAGTCCCGCC
CCTAACTCCGCCCATCCCGCCCCTAACTCCGCCCAGTTCCGCCCATTCTCCGCCCCATGGCTGACTAATT
TTTTTTATTTATGCAGAGGCCGAGGCCGCCTCTGCCTCTGAGCTATTCCAGAAGTAGTGAGGAGGCTTTT
TTGGAGGCCTAGGCTTTTGCAAAAAGCTCCCGGGAGCTTGTATATCCATTTTCGGATCTGATCAGCACGT
GTTGACAATTAATCATCGGCATAGTATATCGGCATAGTATAATACGACAAGGTGAGGAACTAAACCATGG
CCAAGCCTTTGTCTCAAGAAGAATCCACCCTCATTGAAAGAGCAACGGCTACAATCAACAGCATCCCCAT
CTCTGAAGACTACAGCGTCGCCAGCGCAGCTCTCTCTAGCGACGGCCGCATCTTCACTGGTGTCAATGTA
TATCATTTTACTGGGGGACCTTGTGCAGAACTCGTGGTGCTGGGCACTGCTGCTGCTGCGGCAGCTGGCA
ACCTGACTTGTATCGTCGCGATCGGAAATGAGAACAGGGGCATCTTGAGCCCCTGCGGACGGTGTCGACA
GGTGCTTCTCGATCTGCATCCTGGGATCAAAGCGATAGTGAAGGACAGTGATGGACAGCCGACGGCAGTT
GGGATTCGTGAATTGCTGCCCTCTGGTTATGTGTGGGAGGGCTAAGCACTTCGTGGCCGAGGAGCAGGAC
TGACACGTGCTACGAGATTTCGATTCCACCGCCGCCTTCTATGAAAGGTTGGGCTTCGGAATCGTTTTCC
GGGACGCCGGCTGGATGATCCTCCAGCGCGGGGATCTCATGCTGGAGTTCTTCGCCCACCCCAACTTGTT
TATTGCAGCTTATAATGGTTACAAATAAAGCAATAGCATCACAAATTTCACAAATAAAGCATTTTTTTCA
CTGCATTCTAGTTGTGGTTTGTCCAAACTCATCAATGTATCTTATCATGTCTGTATACCGTCGACCTCTA
GCTAGAGCTTGGCGTAATCATGGTCATAGCTGTTTCCTGTGTGAAATTGTTATCCGCTCACAATTCCACA
CAACATACGAGCCGGAAGCATAAAGTGTAAAGCCTGGGGTGCCTAATGAGTGAGCTAACTCACATTAATT
GCGTTGCGCTCACTGCCCGCTTTCCAGTCGGGAAACCTGTCGTGCCAGCTGCATTAATGAATCGGCCAAC
GCGCGGGGAGAGGCGGTTTGCGTATTGGGCGCTCTTCCGCTTCCTCGCTCACTGACTCGCTGCGCTCGGT
CGTTCGGCTGCGGCGAGCGGTATCAGCTCACTCAAAGGCGGTAATACGGTTATCCACAGAATCAGGGGAT
AACGCAGGAAAGAACATGTGAGCAAAAGGCCAGCAAAAGGCCAGGAACCGTAAAAAGGCCGCGTTGCTGG
CGTTTTTCCATAGGCTCCGCCCCCCTGACGAGCATCACAAAAATCGACGCTCAAGTCAGAGGTGGCGAAA
CCCGACAGGACTATAAAGATACCAGGCGTTTCCCCCTGGAAGCTCCCTCGTGCGCTCTCCTGTTCCGACC
CTGCCGCTTACCGGATACCTGTCCGCCTTTCTCCCTTCGGGAAGCGTGGCGCTTTCTCAATGCTCACGCT
GTAGGTATCTCAGTTCGGTGTAGGTCGTTCGCTCCAAGCTGGGCTGTGTGCACGAACCCCCCGTTCAGCC
CGACCGCTGCGCCTTATCCGGTAACTATCGTCTTGAGTCCAACCCGGTAAGACACGACTTATCGCCACTG
GCAGCAGCCACTGGTAACAGGATTAGCAGAGCGAGGTATGTAGGCGGTGCTACAGAGTTCTTGAAGTGGT
GGCCTAACTACGGCTACACTAGAAGGACAGTATTTGGTATCTGCGCTCTGCTGAAGCCAGTTACCTTCGG
AAAAAGAGTTGGTAGCTCTTGATCCGGCAAACAAACCACCGCTGGTAGCGGTGGTTTTTTTGTTTGCAAG
CAGCAGATTACGCGCAGAAAAAAAGGATCTCAAGAAGATCCTTTGATCTTTTCTACGGGGTCTGACGCTC
AGTGGAACGAAAACTCACGTTAAGGGATTTTGGTCATGAGATTATCAAAAAGGATCTTCACCTAGATCCT
TTTAAATTAAAAATGAAGTTTTAAATCAATCTAAAGTATATATGAGTAAACTTGGTCTGACAGTTACCAA
TGCTTAATCAGTGAGGCACCTATCTCAGCGATCTGTCTATTTCGTTCATCCATAGTTGCCTGACTCCCCG
TCGTGTAGATAACTACGATACGGGAGGGCTTACCATCTGGCCCCAGTGCTGCAATGATACCGCGAGACCC
ACGCTCACCGGCTCCAGATTTATCAGCAATAAACCAGCCAGCCGGAAGGGCCGAGCGCAGAAGTGGTCCT
GCAACTTTATCCGCCTCCATCCAGTCTATTAATTGTTGCCGGGAAGCTAGAGTAAGTAGTTCGCCAGTTA
ATAGTTTGCGCAACGTTGTTGCCATTGCTACAGGCATCGTGGTGTCACGCTCGTCGTTTGGTATGGCTTC
ATTCAGCTCCGGTTCCCAACGATCAAGGCGAGTTACATGATCCCCCATGTTGTGCAAAAAAGCGGTTAGC
TCCTTCGGTCCTCCGATCGTTGTCAGAAGTAAGTTGGCCGCAGTGTTATCACTCATGGTTATGGCAGCAC
TGCATAATTCTCTTACTGTCATGCCATCCGTAAGATGCTTTTCTGTGACTGGTGAGTACTCAACCAAGTC
ATTCTGAGAATAGTGTATGCGGCGACCGAGTTGCTCTTGCCCGGCGTCAATACGGGATAATACCGCGCCA
CATAGCAGAACTTTAAAAGTGCTCATCATTGGAAAACGTTCTTCGGGGCGAAAACTCTCAAGGATCTTAC
CGCTGTTGAGATCCAGTTCGATGTAACCCACTCGTGCACCCAACTGATCTTCAGCATCTTTTACTTTCAC
CAGCGTTTCTGGGTGAGCAAAAACAGGAAGGCAAAATGCCGCAAAAAAGGGAATAAGGGCGACACGGAAA
TGTTGAATACTCATACTCTTCCTTTTTCAATATTATTGAAGCATTTATCAGGGTTATTGTCTCATGAGCG
GATACATATTTGAATGTATTTAGAAAAATAAACAAATAGGGGTTCCGCGCACATTTCCCCGAAAAGTGCC
ACCTGACGTC
