>Addgene plasmid #32287 | JDS71 | addgene partial sequence | sequence record 37816 | CMV-F 5'-CGCAAATGGGCGGTAGGCGTG-3'
GCTTACTGGCTTATCGAAATTAATACGACTCACTATAGGGAGACCCAAGCTGGCTAGCACCATGGACTAC
AAAGACCATGACGGTGATTATAAAGATCATGACATCGATTACAAGGATGACGATGACAAGATGGCCCCCA
AGAAGAAGAGGAAGGTGGGCATTCACCGCGGGGTACCTATGGTGGACTTGAGGACACTCGGTTATTCGCA
ACAGCAACAGGAGAAAATCAAGCCTAAGGTCAGGAGCACCGTCGCGCAACACCACGAGGCGCTTGTGGGG
CATGGCTTCACTCATGCGCATATTGTCGCGCTTTCACAGCACCCTGCGGCGCTTGGGACGGTGGCTGTCA
AATACCAAGATATGATTGCGGCCCTGCCCGAAGCCACGCACGAGGCAATTGTAGGGGTCGGTAAACAGTG
GTCGGGAGCGCGAGCACTTGAGGCGCTGCTGACTGTGGCGGGTGAGCTTAGGGGGCCTCCGCTCCAGCTC
GACACCGGGCAGCTGCTGAAGATCGCGAAGAGAGGGGGAGTAACAGCGGTAGAGGCAGTGCACGCCTGGC
GCAATGCGCTCACCGGGGCCCCCTTGAACAGAGACGATTAATGCGTCTCGCTGACACCCGAACAGGTGGT
CGCCATTGCTTCCCACGACGGAGGACGGCCAGCCTTGGAGTCCATCGTAGCCCAATTGTCCAGGCCCGAT
CCCGCGTTGGCTGCGTTAACGAATGACCATCTGGTGGCGTTGGCATGTCTTGGTGGACGACCCGCGCTCG
ATGCAGTCAAAAAGGGTCTGCCTCATGCTCCCGCATTGATCAAAAGAACCAACCGGCGGATTCCCGAGAG
AACTTCCCATCGAGTCGCGGGATCCC
