>Addgene plasmid #32287 | JDS71 | addgene partial sequence | sequence record 38258 | BGH-rev 5'-TAGAAGGCACAGTCGAGG-3'
GGTGATGATGACCGGTACGCGTAGAATCGAGACCGAGGAGAGGGTTAGGGATAGGCTTACCTTCGAAGGG
CCCTTAAAAGTTTATCTCGCCGTTATTAAATTTCCGTCTGACTTCCTCTAAGGTTAATGTGCCGGCTTTA
ATCATTTCTCCACCAATTAAAAGCTCTTCTACACTAAGAACAGCTCCATTACAATTAGTGATATGATTTA
ATCGTGTAAGCTGAGCTTTGTAGTTTCCTTTAAAGTGACCACTCACAAATAAAAACTTAAATTCCGTTAC
AGAAGATGGATAGACTTTCCACCATTCATTAGGGTTGATATGTTTGTTTCGTGTTTGATTTTCTTCGACA
TATCGTTGCATTTCATCTGCTTGGCCAATTGGCAGATTATAACCTCCGCTATAAGCTTTAGTATCCACGA
TCACACCGTAATCAATAGGAGATCCGACAGTATAAATTGCTCCGTCCGGTTTCCTTGATCCACCCAAATG
TTTACCTCTATATCCATAAACTTTCATAAAAAATTCCATTACCTTCATTTCAAGAATTCTATCCTGAGTG
GAATTTCTGGCAATTTCAATTAATTCAATATATTCATGAGGCACATATTTCAATTTATGACGAAGTTCAG
ATTTCTTCTCCTCCAGTTCACTTTTGACTAGTTGGGATCCCGCGACTCGATGGGAAGTTCTCTCGGGAAT
CCGCCGGTTGGTTCTTTTGATCAATGCGGGAGCATGAGGCAGACCCTTTTTGACTGCATCGAGCGCGGGT
CGTCCACCAAGACATGCCAACGCCACCAGATGGTCATTCGTTAACGCAGCCAACGCGGGATCGGGCCTGG
ACAATTGGGCTACGATGGACTCCAAGGCTGGCCGTCCTCCGTCGTGGGAAGCAATGGCGACCACCTGTTC
GGGTGTCAGCGAGACGCATTAATCGTCTCTGTTCA
